>Addgene plasmid #75650 | SRC gRNA (BRDN0001145402) | addgene full sequence | sequence record 184294 | Addgene Assembled Sequence
CCCGGGTGCAAAGATGGATAAAGTTTTAAACAGAGAGGAATCTTTGCAGCTAATGGACCTTCTAGGTCTT
GAAAGGAGTGGGAATTGGCTCCGGTGCCCGTCAGTGGGCAGAGCGCACATCGCCCACAGTCCCCGAGAAG
TTGGGGGGAGGGGTCGGCAATTGATCCGGTGCCTAGAGAAGGTGGCGCGGGGTAAACTGGGAAAGTGATG
TCGTGTACTGGCTCCGCCTTTTTCCCGAGGGTGGGGGAGAACCGTATATAAGTGCAGTAGTCGCCGTGAA
CGTTCTTTTTCGCAACGGGTTTGCCGCCAGAACACAGGTAAGTGCCGTGTGTGGTTCCCGCGGGCCTGGC
CTCTTTACGGGTTATGGCCCTTGCGTGCCTTGAATTACTTCCACCTGGCTGCAGTACGTGATTCTTGATC
CCGAGCTTCGGGTTGGAAGTGGGTGGGAGAGTTCGAGGCCTTGCGCTTAAGGAGCCCCTTCGCCTCGTGC
TTGAGTTGAGGCCTGGCCTGGGCGCTGGGGCCGCCGCGTGCGAATCTGGTGGCACCTTCGCGCCTGTCTC
GCTGCTTTCGATAAGTCTCTAGCCATTTAAAATTTTTGATGACCTGCTGCGACGCTTTTTTTCTGGCAAG
ATAGTCTTGTAAATGCGGGCCAAGATCTGCACACTGGTATTTCGGTTTTTGGGGCCGCGGGCGGCGACGG
GGCCCGTGCGTCCCAGCGCACATGTTCGGCGAGGCGGGGCCTGCGAGCGCGGCCACCGAGAATCGGACGG
GGGTAGTCTCAAGCTGGCCGGCCTGCTCTGGTGCCTGGCCTCGCGCCGCCGTGTATCGCCCCGCCCTGGG
CGGCAAGGCTGGCCCGGTCGGCACCAGTTGCGTGAGCGGAAAGATGGCCGCTTCCCGGCCCTGCTGCAGG
GAGCTCAAAATGGAGGACGCGGCGCTCGGGAGAGCGGGCGGGTGAGTCACCCACACAAAGGAAAAGGGCC
TTTCCGTCCTCAGCCGTCGCTTCATGTGACTCCACGGAGTACCGGGCGCCGTCCAGGCACCTCGATTAGT
TCTCGAGCTTTTGGAGTACGTCGTCTTTAGGTTGGGGGGAGGGGTTTTATGCGATGGAGTTTCCCCACAC
TGAGTGGGTGGAGACTGAAGTTAGGCCAGCTTGGCACTTGATGTAATTCTCCTTGGAATTTGCCCTTTTT
GAGTTTGGATCTTGGTTCATTCTCAAGCCTCAGACAGTGGTTCAAAGTTTTTTTCTTCCATTTCAGGTGT
CGTGACGTACGGCCACCATGACCGAGTACAAGCCCACGGTGCGCCTCGCCACCCGCGACGACGTCCCCAG
GGCCGTACGCACCCTCGCCGCCGCGTTCGCCGACTACCCCGCCACGCGCCACACCGTCGATCCGGACCGC
CACATCGAGCGGGTCACCGAGCTGCAAGAACTCTTCCTCACGCGCGTCGGGCTCGACATCGGCAAGGTGT
GGGTCGCGGACGACGGCGCCGCCGTGGCGGTCTGGACCACGCCGGAGAGCGTCGAAGCGGGGGCGGTGTT
CGCCGAGATCGGCCCGCGCATGGCCGAGTTGAGCGGTTCCCGGCTGGCCGCGCAGCAACAGATGGAAGGC
CTCCTGGCGCCGCACCGGCCCAAGGAGCCCGCGTGGTTCCTGGCCACCGTCGGAGTCTCGCCCGACCACC
AGGGCAAGGGTCTGGGCAGCGCCGTCGTGCTCCCCGGAGTGGAGGCGGCCGAGCGCGCCGGGGTGCCCGC
CTTCCTGGAGACCTCCGCGCCCCGCAACCTCCCCTTCTACGAGCGGCTCGGCTTCACCGTCACCGCCGAC
GTCGAGGTGCCCGAAGGACCGCGCACCTGGTGCATGACCCGCAAGCCCGGTGCCTGAACGCGTTAAGTCG
ACAATCAACCTCTGGATTACAAAATTTGTGAAAGATTGACTGGTATTCTTAACTATGTTGCTCCTTTTAC
GCTATGTGGATACGCTGCTTTAATGCCTTTGTATCATGCTATTGCTTCCCGTATGGCTTTCATTTTCTCC
TCCTTGTATAAATCCTGGTTGCTGTCTCTTTATGAGGAGTTGTGGCCCGTTGTCAGGCAACGTGGCGTGG
TGTGCACTGTGTTTGCTGACGCAACCCCCACTGGTTGGGGCATTGCCACCACCTGTCAGCTCCTTTCCGG
GACTTTCGCTTTCCCCCTCCCTATTGCCACGGCGGAACTCATCGCCGCCTGCCTTGCCCGCTGCTGGACA
GGGGCTCGGCTGTTGGGCACTGACAATTCCGTGGTGTTGTCGGGGAAATCATCGTCCTTTCCTTGGCTGC
TCGCCTGTGTTGCCACCTGGATTCTGCGCGGGACGTCCTTCTGCTACGTCCCTTCGGCCCTCAATCCAGC
GGACCTTCCTTCCCGCGGCCTGCTGCCGGCTCTGCGGCCTCTTCCGCGTCTTCGCCTTCGCCCTCAGACG
AGTCGGATCTCCCTTTGGGCCGCCTCCCCGCGTCGACTTTAAGACCAATGACTTACAAGGCAGCTGTAGA
TCTTAGCCACTTTTTAAAAGAAAAGGGGGGACTGGAAGGGCTAATTCACTCCCAACGAAGACAAGATCTG
CTTTTTGCTTGTACTGGGTCTCTCTGGTTAGACCAGATCTGAGCCTGGGAGCTCTCTGGCTAACTAGGGA
ACCCACTGCTTAAGCCTCAATAAAGCTTGCCTTGAGTGCTTCAAGTAGTGTGTGCCCGTCTGTTGTGTGA
CTCTGGTAACTAGAGATCCCTCAGACCCTTTTAGTCAGTGTGGAAAATCTCTAGCAGTACGTATAGTAGT
TCATGTCATCTTATTATTCAGTATTTATAACTTGCAAAGAAATGAATATCAGAGAGTGAGAGGAACTTGT
TTATTGCAGCTTATAATGGTTACAAATAAAGCAATAGCATCACAAATTTCACAAATAAAGCATTTTTTTC
ACTGCATTCTAGTTGTGGTTTGTCCAAACTCATCAATGTATCTTATCATGTCTGGCTCTAGCTATCCCGC
CCCTAACTCCGCCCATCCCGCCCCTAACTCCGCCCAGTTCCGCCCATTCTCCGCCCCATGGCTGACTAAT
TTTTTTTATTTATGCAGAGGCCGAGGCCGCCTCGGCCTCTGAGCTATTCCAGAAGTAGTGAGGAGGCTTT
TTTGGAGGCCTAGGGACGTACCCAATTCGCCCTATAGTGAGTCGTATTACGCGCGCTCACTGGCCGTCGT
TTTACAACGTCGTGACTGGGAAAACCCTGGCGTTACCCAACTTAATCGCCTTGCAGCACATCCCCCTTTC
GCCAGCTGGCGTAATAGCGAAGAGGCCCGCACCGATCGCCCTTCCCAACAGTTGCGCAGCCTGAATGGCG
AATGGG
[124 nt withheld, positions 3367-3490]
C
[91 nt withheld, positions 3492-3582]
A
[49 nt withheld, positions 3584-3632]
CCTTTGACGTTGGAGTCCACGTTCTTT
[37 nt withheld, positions 3660-3696]
ACCCTATCTCGGTCTATTCTTTTGATTTATAAGGGATTTTGCCGATTTCGGCCTATTGGTTAAAAAATGA
GCTGATTTAACAAAAATTTAACGCGAATTTTAACAAAATATTAACGCTTACAATTTAGGTGGCACTTTTC
GGGGAAATGTGCGCGGAACCCCTATTTGTTTATTTTTCTAAATACATTCAAATATGTATCCGCTCATGAG
ACAATAACCCTGATAAATGCTTCAATAATATTGAAAAAGGAAGAGTATGAGTATTCAACATTTCCGTGTC
GCCCTTATTCCCTTTTTTGCGGCATTTTGCCTTCCTGTTTTTGCTCACCCAGAAACGCTGGTGAAAGTAA
AAGATGCTGAAGATCAGTTGGGTGCACGAGTGGGTTACATCGAACTGGATCTCAACAGCGGTAAGATCCT
TGAGAGTTTTCGCCCCGAAGAACGTTTTCCAATGATGAGCACTTTTAAAGTTCTGCTATGTGGCGCGGTA
TTATCCCGTATTGACGCCGGGCAAGAGCAACTCGGTCGCCGCATACACTATTCTCAGAATGACTTGGTTG
AGTACTCACCAGTCACAGAAAAGCATCTTACGGATGGCATGACAGTAAGAGAATTATGCAGTGCTGCCAT
AACCATGAGTGATAACACTGCGGCCAACTTACTTCTGACAACGATCGGAGGACCGAAGGAGCTAACCGCT
TTTTTGCACAACATGGGGGATCATGTAACTCGCCTTGATCGTTGGGAACCGGAGCTGAATGAAGCCATAC
CAAACGACGAGCGTGACACCACGATGCCTGTAGCAATGGCAACAACGTTGCGCAAACTATTAACTGGCGA
ACTACTTACTCTAGCTTCCCGGCAACAATTAATAGACTGGATGGAGGCGGATAAAGTTGCAGGACCACTT
CTGCGCTCGGCCCTTCCGGCTGGCTGGTTTATTGCTGATAAATCTGGAGCCGGTGAGCGTGGGTCTCGCG
GTATCATTGCAGCACTGGGGCCAGATGGTAAGCCCTCCCGTATCGTAGTTATCTACACGACGGGGAGTCA
GGCAACTATGGATGAACGAAATAGACAGATCGCTGAGATAGGTGCCTCACTGATTAAGCATTGGTAACTG
TCAGACCAAGTTTACTCATATATACTTTAGATTGATTTAAAACTTCATTTTTAATTTAAAAGGATCTAGG
TGAAGATCCTTTTTGATAATCTCATGACCAAAATCCCTTAACGTGAGTTTTCGTTCCACTGAGCGTCAGA
CCCCGTAGAAAAGATCAAAGGATCTTCTTGAGATCCTTTTTTTCTGCGCGTAATCTGCTGCTTGCAAACA
AAAAAACCACCGCTACCAGCGGTGGTTTGTTTGCCGGATCAAGAGCTACCAACTCTTTTTCCGAAGGTAA
CTGGCTTCAGCAGAGCGCAGATACCAAATACTGTTCTTCTAGTGTAGCCGTAGTTAGGCCACCACTTCAA
GAACTCTGTAGCACCGCCTACATACCTCGCTCTGCTAATCCTGTTACCAGTGGCTGCTGCCAGTGGCGAT
AAGTCGTGTCTTACCGGGTTGGACTCAAGACGATAGTTACCGGATAAGGCGCAGCGGTCGGGCTGAACGG
GGGGTTCGTGCACACAGCCCAGCTTGGAGCGAACGACCTACACCGAACTGAGATACCTACAGCGTGAGCT
ATGAGAAAGCGCCACGCTTCCCGAAGGGAGAAAGGCGGACAGGTATCCGGTAAGCGGCAGGGTCGGAACA
GGAGAGCGCACGAGGGAGCTTCCAGGGGGAAACGCCTGGTATCTTTATAGTCCTGTCGGGTTTCGCCACC
TCTGACTTGAGCGTCGATTTTTGTGATGCTCGTCAGGGGGGCGGAGCCTATGGAAAAACGCCAGCAACGC
GGCCTTTTTACGGTTCCTGGCCTTTTGCTGGCCTTTTGCTCACATGTTCTTTCCTGCGTTATCCCCTGAT
TCTGTGGATAACCGTATTACCGCCTTTGAGTGAGCTGATACCGCTCGCCGCAGCCGAACGACCGAGCGCA
GCGAGTCAGTGAGCGAGGAAGCGGAAGAGCGCCCAATACGCAAACCGCCTCTCCCCGCGCGTTGGCCGAT
TCATTAATGCAGCTGGCACGACAGGTTTCCCGACTGGAAAGCGGGCAGTGAGCGCAACGCAATTAATGTG
AGTTAGCTCACTCATTAGGCACCCCAGGCTTTACACTTTATGCTTCCGGCTCGTATGTTGTGTGGAATTG
TGAGCGGATAACAATTTCACACAGGAAACAGCTATGACCATGATTACGCCAAGCGCGCAATTAACCCTCA
CTAAAGGGAACAAAAGCTGGAGCTGCAAGCTTAATGTAGTCTTATGCAATACTCTTGTAGTCTTGCAACA
TGGTAACGATGAGTTAGCAACATGCCTTACAAGGAGAGAAAAAGCACCGTGCATGCCGATTGGTGGAAGT
AAGGTGGTACGATCGTGCCTTATTAGGAAGGCAACAGACGGGTCTGACATGGATTGGACGAACCACTGAA
TTGCCGCATTGCAGAGATATTGTATTTAAGTGCCTAGCTCGATACATAAACGGGTCTCTCTGGTTAGACC
AGATCTGAGCCTGGGAGCTCTCTGGCTAACTAGGGAACCCACTGCTTAAGCCTCAATAAAGCTTGCCTTG
AGTGCTTCAAGTAGTGTGTGCCCGTCTGTTGTGTGACTCTGGTAACTAGAGATCCCTCAGACCCTTTTAG
TCAGTGTGGAAAATCTCTAGCAGTGGCGCCCGAACAGGGACTTGAAAGCGAAAGGGAAACCAGAGGAGCT
CTCTCGACGCAGGACTCGGCTTGCTGAAGCGCGCACGGCAAGAGGCGAGGGGCGGCGACTGGTGAGTACG
CCAAAAATTTTGACTAGCGGAGGCTAGAAGGAGAGAGATGGGTGCGAGAGCGTCAGTATTAAGCGGGGGA
GAATTAGATCGCGATGGGAAAAAATTCGGTTAAGGCCAGGGGGAAAGAAAAAATATAAATTAAAACATAT
AGTATGGGCAAGCAGGGAGCTAGAACGATTCGCAGTTAATCCTGGCCTGTTAGAAACATCAGAAGGCTGT
AGACAAATACTGGGACAGCTACAACCATCCCTTCAGACAGGATCAGAAGAACTTAGATCATTATATAATA
CAGTAGCAACCCTCTATTGTGTGCATCAAAGGATAGAGATAAAAGACACCAAGGAAGCTTTAGACAAGAT
AGAGGAAGAGCAAAACAAAAGTAAGACCACCGCACAGCAAGCGGCCGCTGATCTTCAGACCTGGAGGAGG
AGATATGAGGGACAATTGGAGAAGTGAATTATATAAATATAAAGTAGTAAAAATTGAACCATTAGGAGTA
GCACCCACCAAGGCAAAGAGAAGAGTGGTGCAGAGAGAAAAAAGAGCAGTGGGAATAGGAGCTTTGTTCC
TTGGGTTCTTGGGAGCAGCAGGAAGCACTATGGGCGCAGCGTCAATGACGCTGACGGTACAGGCCAGACA
ATTATTGTCTGGTATAGTGCAGCAGCAGAACAATTTGCTGAGGGCTATTGAGGCGCAACAGCATCTGTTG
CAACTCACAGTCTGGGGCATCAAGCAGCTCCAGGCAAGAATCCTGGCTGTGGAAAGATACCTAAAGGATC
AACAGCTCCTGGGGATTTGGGGTTGCTCTGGAAAACTCATTTGCACCACTGCTGTGCCTTGGAATGCTAG
TTGGAGTAATAAATCTCTGGAACAGATTTGGAATCACACGACCTGGATGGAGTGGGACAGAGAAATTAAC
AATTACACAAGCTTAATACACTCCTTAATTGAAGAATCGCAAAACCAGCAAGAAAAGAATGAACAAGAAT
TATTGGAATTAGATAAATGGGCAAGTTTGTGGAATTGGTTTAACATAACAAATTGGCTGTGGTATATAAA
ATTATTCATAATGATAGTAGGAGGCTTGGTAGGTTTAAGAATAGTTTTTGCTGTACTTTCTATAGTGAAT
AGAGTTAGGCAGGGATATTCACCATTATCGTTTCAGACCCACCTCCCAACCCCGAGGGGACCCAGAGAGG
GCCTATTTCCCATGATTCCTTCATATTTGCATATACGATACAAGGCTGTTAGAGAGATAATTAGAATTAA
TTTGACTGTAAACACAAAGATATTAGTACAAAATACGTGACGTAGAAAGTAATAATTTCTTGGGTAGTTT
GCAGTTTTAAAATTATGTTTTAAAATGGACTATCATATGCTTACCGTAACTTGAAAGTATTTCGATTTCT
TGGCTTTATATATCTTGTGGAAAGGACGAAACACCGTGTCCTTCAAGAAAGGCGAGGTTTTAGAGCTAGA
AATAGCAAGTTAAAATAAGGCTAGTCCGTTATCAACTTGAAAAAGTGGCACCGAGTCGGTGCTTTTTTAA
GCTTGGCGTAACTAGATCTTGAGACAAATGGCAGTATTCATCCACAATTTTAAAAGAAAAGGGGGGATTG
GGGGGTACAGTGCAGGGGAAAGAATAGTAGACATAATAGCAACAGACATACAAACTAAAGAATTACAAAA
ACAAATTACAAAAATTCAAAATTTTCGGGTTTATTACAGGGACAGCAGAGATCCACTTTGGCGCCGGCTC
GAGGGGG
Features (pLannotate 1.2.2; 29 found; start..end, strand, type, name):
     14..80      +  CDS            small t antigen (fragment): SV40 (simian virus 40) small t antigen
    106..317     +  promoter       EF-1α core promoter: core promoter for human elongation factor EF-1α
    318..1256    +  intron         EF-1α intron A: intron upstream of the start codon of human EF-1α
   1278..1877    +  CDS            PuroR (fragment): puromycin N-acetyltransferase; pac from Streptomyces; confers resistance to puromycin
   1893..2481    +  misc_feature   WPRE: woodchuck hepatitis virus posttranscriptional regulatory element
   2532..2551    +  misc_feature   cPPT/CTS (fragment): central polypurine tract and central termination sequence of HIV-1
   2553..2786    +  LTR            3' LTR (ΔU3): self-inactivating 3' long terminal repeat (LTR) from HIV-1
   2864..2985    +  polyA_signal   SV40 poly(A) signal: SV40 polyadenylation signal
   3025..3160    +  rep_origin     SV40 ori: SV40 origin of replication
   3181..3199    -  promoter       T7 promoter: promoter for bacteriophage T7 RNA polymerase
   3207..3362    +  CDS            lacZα (fragment): LacZα fragment of β-galactosidase; lacZ fragment
   3367..3795    +  rep_origin     f1 ori (sequence partly withheld): f1 bacteriophage origin of replication; arrow indicates direction of (+) strand synthesis
   3848..3952    +  promoter       AmpR promoter: bla
   3953..4813    +  CDS            AmpR: β-lactamase; bla; confers resistance to ampicillin, carbenicillin, and related antibiotics
   4984..5572    +  rep_origin     ori: high-copy-number ColE1/pMB1/pBR322/pUC origin of replication
   5755..5847    +  CDS            lacI (fragment): lac repressor; lacI; The lac repressor binds to the lac operator to inhibit transcription in E. coli. This inhibition can be relieved by adding lactose or isopropyl-β-D-thiogalactopyranoside (IPTG).
   5860..5881    +  protein_bind   CAP binding site: CAP binding activates transcription in the presence of cAMP. E. coli catabolite activator protein
   5896..5926    +  promoter       lac promoter: promoter for the E. coli lac operon
   5934..5950    +  protein_bind   lac operator: The lac repressor binds to the lac operator to inhibit transcription in E. coli. This inhibition can be relieved by adding lactose or isopropyl-β-D-thiogalactopyranoside (IPTG). lac repressor encoded by lacI
   5995..6013    +  promoter       T3 promoter: promoter for bacteriophage T3 RNA polymerase
   6041..6267    +  promoter       RSV promoter: Rous sarcoma virus enhancer/promoter
   6268..6448    +  LTR            5' LTR (truncated): truncated 5' long terminal repeat (LTR) from HIV-1
   6495..6620    +  misc_feature   HIV-1 Ψ: packaging signal of human immunodeficiency virus type 1
   6604..6967    +  CDS            HIV-1 gag (fragment): gag protein from human immunodeficiency virus 1; gag
   7113..7346    +  misc_feature   RRE: The Rev response element (RRE) of HIV-1 allows for Rev-dependent mRNA export from the nucleus to the cytoplasm.
   7723..7749    +  CDS            Rev (fragment): human immunodeficiency virus 1 (HIV-1) Rev protein; rev; enhances nuclear export of unspliced and incompletely spliced viral mRNAs
   7753..7993    +  promoter       U6 promoter: RNA polymerase III promoter for human U6 snRNA
   8023..8098    +  misc_RNA       gRNA scaffold: guide RNA scaffold for the Streptococcus pyogenes CRISPR/Cas9 system
   8154..8271    +  misc_feature   cPPT/CTS: central polypurine tract and central termination sequence of HIV-1
