[The description below was written by a language model from this plasmid's Addgene catalogue record and pLannotate feature annotations shown in this document.]
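Description:
SRC gRNA (BRDN0001145402) is a third-generation lentiviral guide RNA plasmid built on the lentiGuide-Puro backbone and designed to direct Streptococcus pyogenes Cas9 to the human SRC gene, which encodes the c-Src tyrosine kinase. It belongs to a set of guides covering the human kinome. In bacteria it is maintained at high copy through a ColE1/pUC-type origin and selected with ampicillin via the β-lactamase gene. An f1 origin, an SV40 origin and leftover lac, T7 and T3 elements are also present as backbone remnants.

The lentiviral transfer cassette begins with an RSV promoter fused to a truncated HIV-1 5' LTR, which makes genomic RNA production Tat-independent. It is followed by the Ψ packaging signal with a partial gag sequence and the Rev response element for nuclear export of the unspliced genome. Downstream, a human U6 RNA polymerase III promoter drives the SRC-targeting spacer joined to the SpCas9 gRNA scaffold. A cPPT/CTS element, which aids nuclear import of the proviral DNA, follows the guide cassette. A separate EF-1α core promoter with its intron A then expresses puromycin N-acetyltransferase, allowing selection of transduced mammalian cells, and a WPRE enhances transcript expression. The cassette ends in a ΔU3 self-inactivating 3' LTR followed by an SV40 polyadenylation signal.

The plasmid does not encode Cas9, so it must be paired with a separate Cas9 vector or used in cells that already express the nuclease. Its typical use is lentiviral delivery for CRISPR knockout of SRC in human cells, with packaging functions supplied in trans.
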