Addgene plasmid #75650: SRC gRNA (BRDN0001145402)
Purpose: 3rd generation lentiviral gRNA plasmid targeting human SRC
Depositing lab: John Doench & David Root. Depositing organization: Broad Institute. Publication: Optimized sgRNA design to maximize activity and minimize off-target effects of CRISPR-Cas9. Doench JG, Fusi N, Sullender M, Hegde M, Vaimberg EW, Donovan KF, Smith I, Tothova Z, Wilen C, Orchard R, Virgin HW, Listgarten J, Root DE. Nat Biotechnol. 2016 Jan 18. doi: 10.1038/nbt.3437. PubMed 26780180.
Backbone
  Vector backbone: lentiGuide-Puro
  Backbone manufacturer: Zhang Lab (Addgene plasmid # 52963)
  Vector type: Mammalian Expression, Lentiviral, CRISPR
  Selectable markers: Puromycin
Growth in bacteria
  Bacterial resistance: Ampicillin, 100 μg/mL
  Growth temperature: 37°C
  Growth strain: DH5alpha
  Copy number: High Copy
Gene/Insert
  Gene/Insert name: SRC (alt names: SRC; NM_005417.4)
  gRNA/shRNA sequence: TGTCCTTCAAGAAAGGCGAG
  Species: H. sapiens (human)
  Entrez Gene: SRC (a.k.a. ASV, SRC1, THC6, c-SRC, p60-Src)
  Promoter: hU6
  Cloning method: Unknown
  Sequencing primers: 5′ U6-F; 3′ pS2-R
Terms and licenses: Academic/Nonprofit Terms; Industry Terms: Not Available to Industry
Depositor comments: The gRNA was designed to target the following Genbank reference sequence(s): NM_005417.4,NM_198291.2. Note that this plasmid does NOT contain Cas9. It should be used in conjunction with lentiCas9-Blast (Addgene #52962) or otherwise with cell lines already expressing Cas9. Browse the full kinome gRNA library at http://www.addgene.org/pooled-library/broadgpp-human-kinome/ or visit http://www.broadinstitute.org/rnai/public/ for detailed protocols and information.
How to cite: SRC gRNA (BRDN0001145402) was a gift from John Doench & David Root (Addgene plasmid # 75650 ; http://n2t.net/addgene:75650 ; RRID:Addgene_75650)
