>Addgene plasmid #75650 | SRC gRNA (BRDN0001145402) | depositor partial sequence | sequence record 143110 | Target Sequence
TGTCCTTCAAGAAAGGCGAG
