>Addgene plasmid #75650 | SRC gRNA (BRDN0001145402) | addgene partial sequence | sequence record 184293 | hU6-F
ACGTAGAAAGTAATAATTTCTTGGGTAGTTTGCAGTTTTAAAATTATGTTTTAAAATGGACTATCATATG
CTTACCGTAACTTGAAAGTATTTCGATTTCTTGGCTTTATATATCTTGTGGAAAGGACGAAACACCGTGT
CCTTCAAGAAAGGCGAGGTTTTAGAGCTAGAAATAGCAAGTTAAAATAAGGCTAGTCCGTTATCAACTTG
AAAAAGTGGCACCGAGTCGGTGCTTTTTTAAGCTTGGCGTAACTAGATCTTGAGACAAATGGCAGTATTC
ATCCACAATTTTAAAAGAAAAGGGGGGATTGGGGGGTACAGTGCAGGGGAAAGAATAGTAGACATAATAG
CAACAGACATACAAACTAAAGAATTACAAAAACAAATTACAAAAATTCAAAATTTTCGGGTTTATTACAG
GGACAGCAGAGATCCACTTTGGCGCCGGCTCGAGGGGGCCCGGGTGCAAAGATGGATAAAGTTTTAAACA
GAGAGGAATCTTTGCAGCTAATGGACCTTCTAGGTCTTGAAAGGAGTGGGAATTGGCTCCGGTGCCCGTC
AGTGGGCAGA
